Addgene plasmid #108499: vsv-CenpB 1-166-Sgo1 N61I-GFP
Purpose: expression of vsv-CenpB 1-166-Sgo1 N61I-EGFP (no PP2A binding)
Depositing lab: Susanne Lens. Depositing organization: University Medical Centre Utrecht. Publication: Shugoshin-1 balances Aurora B kinase activity via PP2A to promote chromosome bi-orientation. Meppelink A, Kabeche L, Vromans MJ, Compton DA, Lens SM. Cell Rep. 2015 Apr 28;11(4):508-15. doi: 10.1016/j.celrep.2015.03.052. Epub 2015 Apr 16. PubMed 25892238.
Backbone
  Vector backbone: pEGFP-N1
  Backbone size w/o insert (bp): 4700
  Vector type: Mammalian Expression
Growth in bacteria
  Bacterial resistance: Kanamycin, 50 μg/mL
  Growth temperature: 37°C
  Growth strain: DH5alpha
  Copy number: High Copy
Gene/Insert
  Gene/Insert name: CenpB-Shugoshin 1
  Species: H. sapiens (human)
  Insert size (bp): 2100
  Mutation: CenpB 1-166 fusion before Sgo1, no PP2A binding N61I
  Entrez Gene: SGO1 (a.k.a. CAID, NY-BR-85, SGO, SGOL1)
  Promoter: CMV
  Tag / fusion protein: VSV (N terminal on insert); EGFP (C terminal on insert)
  Cloning method: Restriction Enzyme; 5′ cloning site HinDIII (unknown if destroyed); 3′ cloning site HinDIII (unknown if destroyed)
Terms and licenses: Academic/Nonprofit Terms; Industry Terms: Not Available to Industry
How to cite: vsv-CenpB 1-166-Sgo1 N61I-GFP was a gift from Susanne Lens (Addgene plasmid # 108499 ; http://n2t.net/addgene:108499 ; RRID:Addgene_108499)
