[The description below was written by a language model from this plasmid's Addgene catalogue record and pLannotate feature annotations shown in this document.]
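Description:
vsv-CenpB 1-166-Sgo1 N61I-GFP is a mammalian expression plasmid built on the pEGFP-N1 backbone, about 6.9 kb in the sequenced record. It is propagated in E. coli from a high-copy ColE1/pUC-type origin and selected with kanamycin. The single NeoR/KanR (Tn5 aminoglycoside phosphotransferase) gene sits behind tandem bacterial (bla-type) and SV40 early promoters and ends in an HSV TK polyadenylation signal. It therefore gives kanamycin resistance in bacteria and can also provide G418 selection in mammalian cells. An f1 origin is present as well. Short annotated fragments of SV40 large T antigen, ble and the bGH poly(A) signal appear to be backbone remnants or partial matches rather than functional elements.

The payload is a chimeric human open reading frame of roughly 2.1 kb, driven by the CMV immediate-early enhancer and promoter and terminated by the SV40 poly(A) signal. An N-terminal VSV epitope tag (listed in the catalogue but not picked up in the feature table) is followed by residues 1-166 of CENP-B, then Shugoshin-1 (SGO1), and finally the backbone's EGFP as a C-terminal fusion. CENP-B binds the CENP-B box in alphoid satellite DNA, so this N-terminal portion presumably serves to tether the fused Sgo1 to centromeres. Sgo1 carries the N61I substitution, which the record describes as abolishing PP2A binding. The construct thus provides a fluorescent Sgo1 variant that cannot bind PP2A. According to the associated study's title, that work concerns how Sgo1 and PP2A balance Aurora B kinase activity during chromosome bi-orientation. The insert was cloned by restriction enzyme, with HindIII listed at both ends.
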