Features (pLannotate 1.2.2; 17 found; start..end, strand, type, name):
     61..364     +  enhancer       CMV enhancer: human cytomegalovirus immediate early enhancer
    365..568     +  promoter       CMV promoter: human cytomegalovirus (CMV) immediate early promoter
    591..627     +  misc_feature   MCS (fragment): multiple cloning site
    688..1206    +  CDS            CENPB (fragment): CENPB_HUMAN - Experimental evidence at protein level: Swiss-Prot protein existence level 1. Interacts with centromeric heterochromatin in chromosomes and binds to a specific 17 bp subset of alphoid satellite DNA, called the CENP-B box (PubMed:11726497). May organize arrays of centromere satellite DNA into a higher-order structure which then directs centromere formation and kinetochore assembly in mammalian chromosomes (Probable). From Homo sapiens (Human).
   1198..2757    +  CDS            SGO1 (fragment): SGO1_HUMAN - Also known as SGOL1. Experimental evidence at protein level: Swiss-Prot protein existence level 1. Plays a central role in chromosome cohesion during mitosis by preventing premature dissociation of cohesin complex from centromeres after prophase, when most of cohesin complex dissociates from chromosomes arms. May act by preventing phosphorylation of the STAG2 subunit of cohesin complex at the centromere, ensuring cohesin persistence at centromere until cohesin cleavage by ESPL1/separase at anaphase. Essential for proper chromosome segregation during mitosis and this function requi
   2776..2819    +  misc_feature   MCS (fragment): multiple cloning site
   2833..3552    +  CDS            EGFP: the original enhanced GFP (Yang et al., 1996) mammalian codon-optimized
   3569..3652    +  CDS            large T antigen (fragment): large T antigen from SV40 (simian virus 40)
   3675..3796    +  polyA_signal   SV40 poly(A) signal: SV40 polyadenylation signal
   3830..4258    -  rep_origin     f1 ori (sequence partly withheld): f1 bacteriophage origin of replication; arrow indicates direction of (+) strand synthesis
   4285..4389    +  promoter       AmpR promoter: bla
   4391..4748    +  promoter       SV40 promoter: SV40 enhancer and early promoter
   4783..5577    +  CDS            NeoR/KanR: aminoglycoside phosphotransferase from Tn5; aph(3')-II (or nptII); confers resistance to neomycin, kanamycin, and G418 (Geneticin®)
   5598..5750    +  CDS            ble (fragment): BLE_KLEPN - Experimental evidence at protein level: Swiss-Prot protein existence level 1. Binding protein with a strong affinity to the bleomycin family of antibiotics. Binds to CL990; an antimitotic-antibiotic compound. From Klebsiella pneumoniae.
   5809..5856    +  polyA_signal   HSV TK poly(A) signal: herpes simplex virus thymidine kinase polyadenylation signal (Cole and Stacy, 1985)
   5947..5963    -  polyA_signal   bGH poly(A) signal (fragment): bovine growth hormone polyadenylation signal
   6185..6773    +  rep_origin     ori: high-copy-number ColE1/pMB1/pBR322/pUC origin of replication
>Addgene plasmid #108499 | vsv-CenpB 1-166-Sgo1 N61I-GFP | addgene full sequence | sequence record 208153 | Addgene NGS Result
TAGTTATTAATAGTAATCAATTACGGGGTCATTAGTTCATAGCCCATATATGGAGTTCCGCGTTACATAA
CTTACGGTAAATGGCCCGCCTGGCTGACCGCCCAACGACCCCCGCCCATTGACGTCAATAATGACGTATG
TTCCCATAGTAACGCCAATAGGGACTTTCCATTGACGTCAATGGGTGGAGTATTTACGGTAAACTGCCCA
CTTGGCAGTACATCAAGTGTATCATATGCCAAGTACGCCCCCTATTGACGTCAATGACGGTAAATGGCCC
GCCTGGCATTATGCCCAGTACATGACCTTATGGGACTTTCCTACTTGGCAGTACATCTACGTATTAGTCA
TCGCTATTACCATGGTGATGCGGTTTTGGCAGTACATCAATGGGCGTGGATAGCGGTTTGACTCACGGGG
ATTTCCAAGTCTCCACCCCATTGACGTCAATGGGAGTTTGTTTTGGCACCAAAATCAACGGGACTTTCCA
AAATGTCGTAACAACTCCGCCCCATTGACGCAAATGGGCGGTAGGCGTGTACGGTGGGAGGTCTATATAA
GCAGAGCTGGTTTAGTGAACCGTCAGATCCGCTAGCGCTACCGGACTCAGATCTCGAGCTCAAGCTTGGT
ACCGGATCCGCCACCATGTACACCGACATCGAGATGAACCGGTTGGGCAAGGAATTCGGCCCCAAGAGGC
GACAGCTGACGTTCCGGGAGAAGTCACGGATCATCCAGGAGGTGGAGGAGAATCCGGACCTGCGCAAGGG
CGAGATCGCGCGGCGCTTCAACATCCCGCCGTCCACGCTGAGCACGATCCTGAAGAACAAGCGCGCCATC
CTGGCGTCGGAGCGCAAGTACGGGGTGGCCTCCACCTGCCGCAAGACCAACAAGCTGTCTCCCTACGACA
AGCTCGAGGGCTTGCTCATCGCCTGGTTCCAGCAGATCCGCGCCGCCGGCCTGCCGGTCAAGGGCATCAT
CCTCAAGGAGAAGGCGCTGCGCATAGCCGAGGAGCTGGGCATGGACGACTTCACCGCCTCCAACGGCTGG
CTGGACCGCTTCCGCCGGCGCCACGGCGTGGTGTCCTGCAGCGGCGTGGCCCGCGCCCGCGCGCGAAACG
CTGCCCCCCGCACCCCGGCGGCGCCTGCCAGTCCGGCCGCGGTGCCCTCGGAGGGCGGGAGCACTGAATT
CTGCAGAGCCAAGGAAAGATGCCTGAAAAAGTCCTTTCAAGATAGTCTTGAAGACATAAAGAAGCGAATG
AAAGAGAAAAGGAATAAAAACTTGGCAGAGATTGGCAAACGCAGGTCTTTTATAGCTGCACCATGCCAAA
TAATCACCAACACTTCTACACTGCTGAAAAATTACCAAGACAACATCAAAATGTTAGTTTTAGCTTTGGA
AAATGAAAAATCCAAAGTGAAAGAAGCCCAAGATATCATCCTACAGCTGAGAAAAGAATGTTACTATCTC
ACATGTCAGCTATATGCATTGAAAGGAAAACTTACATCACAACAAACAGTAGAACCTGCACAAAATCAAG
AAATATGTTCCTCTGGAATGGACCCCAATAGTGATGACAGCTCCAGAAATTTATTTGTGAAGGATTTACC
GCAAATTCCTCTTGAAGAAACTGAACTTCCAGGACAAGGAGAATCATTTCAAATAGAAGATCAGATACCT
ACTATTCCTCAAGACACACTGGGAGTTGATTTTGATTCAGGTGAAGCTAAGTCTACTGATAATGTCTTAC
CTAGAACTGTATCTGTTCGTAGCAGTTTAAAGAAACATTGTAACAGTATATGTCAGTTTGATAGCTTGGA
TGATTTTGAAACCAGTCATTTGGCAGGGAAGTCTTTTGAATTCGAAAGAGTTGGATTTTTAGACCCACTA
GTAAACATGCACATACCTGAAAATGTACAACACAATGCTTGTCAATGGAGCAAGGACCAAGTTAACTTAT
CACCAAAGCTGATTCAGCCAGGAACGTTTACTAAAACAAAAGAAGACATTTTAGAATCTAAATCTGAACA
AACTAAAAGTAAGCAAAGAGATACACAAGAAAGAAAAAGAGAAGAGAAAAGAAAAGCTAACAGGAGAAAA
TCAAAACGTATGTCAAAATATAAAGAGAATAAAAGCGAAAATAAAAAAACTGTTCCCCAAAAAAAAATGC
ACAAATCTGTCAGTTCCAATGATGCTTACAATTTTAATTTGGAAGAGGGTGTTCATCTTACTCCTTTCCG
ACAAAAAGTGAGCAATGACTCTAATAGAGAAGAAAACAACGAGTCTGAAGTGAGCCTCTGTGAATCAAGT
GGTTCAGGAGATGATTCCGATGACCTCTATTTGCCCACTTGCAAGTACATTCAGAATCCCACGAGCAATT
CAGATAGACCAGTCACCAGGCCTCTAGCTAAAAGAGCACTGAAATACACAGATGAAAAAGAGACGGAGGG
TTCTAAGCCAACAAAAACTCCTACCACTACACCACCTGAAACTCAGCAGTCACCTCATCTTAGCCTGAAG
GATATCACCAATGTCTCCTTGTATCCTGTTGTGAAAATCAGAAGACTTTCTCTTTCTCCAAAAAAGAATA
AAGCAAGCCCAGCAGTGGCTCTGCCTAAACGTAGGTGCACAGCCAGCGTGAACTATAAGGAGCCCACCCT
CGCTTCGAAACTGAGAAGAGGGGACCCTTTTACAGATTTGTGTTTTTTGAATTCTCCTATTTTCAAGCAG
AAAAAGGATTTGAGACGTTCTAAAAAAAGTATGAAACAAATACAAAAGCTTCGAATTCTGCAGTCGACGG
TACCGCGGGCCCGGGATCCACCGGTCGCCACCATGGTGAGCAAGGGCGAGGAGCTGTTCACCGGGGTGGT
GCCCATCCTGGTCGAGCTGGACGGCGACGTAAACGGCCACAAGTTCAGCGTGTCCGGCGAGGGCGAGGGC
GATGCCACCTACGGCAAGCTGACCCTGAAGTTCATCTGCACCACCGGCAAGCTGCCCGTGCCCTGGCCCA
CCCTCGTGACCACCCTGACCTACGGCGTGCAGTGCTTCAGCCGCTACCCCGACCACATGAAGCAGCACGA
CTTCTTCAAGTCCGCCATGCCCGAAGGCTACGTCCAGGAGCGCACCATCTTCTTCAAGGACGACGGCAAC
TACAAGACCCGCGCCGAGGTGAAGTTCGAGGGCGACACCCTGGTGAACCGCATCGAGCTGAAGGGCATCG
ACTTCAAGGAGGACGGCAACATCCTGGGGCACAAGCTGGAGTACAACTACAACAGCCACAACGTCTATAT
CATGGCCGACAAGCAGAAGAACGGCATCAAGGTGAACTTCAAGATCCGCCACAACATCGAGGACGGCAGC
GTGCAGCTCGCCGACCACTACCAGCAGAACACCCCCATCGGCGACGGCCCCGTGCTGCTGCCCGACAACC
ACTACCTGAGCACCCAGTCCGCCCTGAGCAAAGACCCCAACGAGAAGCGCGATCACATGGTCCTGCTGGA
GTTCGTGACCGCCGCCGGGATCACTCTCGGCATGGACGAGCTGTACAAGTAAAGCGGCCGCGACTCTAGA
TCATAATCAGCCATACCACATTTGTAGAGGTTTTACTTGCTTTAAAAAACCTCCCACACCTCCCCCTGAA
CCTGAAACATAAAATGAATGCAATTGTTGTTGTTAACTTGTTTATTGCAGCTTATAATGGTTACAAATAA
AGCAATAGCATCACAAATTTCACAAATAAAGCATTTTTTTCACTGCATTCTAGTTGTGGTTTGTCCAAAC
TCATCAATGTATCTTAAGGCGTAAATTGTAAGCGTTAATATTTTGTTAAAATTCGCGTTAAATTTTTGTT
AAATCAGCTCATTTTTTAACCAATAGGCCGAAATCGGCAAAATCCCTTATAAATCAAAAGAATAGACCGA
GATAGGGT
[37 nt withheld, positions 3929-3965]
AAAGAACGTGGACTCCAACGTCAAAGG
[49 nt withheld, positions 3993-4041]
T
[91 nt withheld, positions 4043-4133]
G
[124 nt withheld, positions 4135-4258]
CAGGTGGCACTTTTCGGGGAAATGTGCGCGGAACCCCTATTTGTTTATTTTTCTAAATACATTCAAATAT
GTATCCGCTCATGAGACAATAACCCTGATAAATGCTTCAATAATATTGAAAAAGGAAGAGTCCTGAGGCG
GAAAGAACCAGCTGTGGAATGTGTGTCAGTTAGGGTGTGGAAAGTCCCCAGGCTCCCCAGCAGGCAGAAG
TATGCAAAGCATGCATCTCAATTAGTCAGCAACCAGGTGTGGAAAGTCCCCAGGCTCCCCAGCAGGCAGA
AGTATGCAAAGCATGCATCTCAATTAGTCAGCAACCATAGTCCCGCCCCTAACTCCGCCCATCCCGCCCC
TAACTCCGCCCAGTTCCGCCCATTCTCCGCCCCATGGCTGACTAATTTTTTTTATTTATGCAGAGGCCGA
GGCCGCCTCGGCCTCTGAGCTATTCCAGAAGTAGTGAGGAGGCTTTTTTGGAGGCCTAGGCTTTTGCAAA
GATCGATCAAGAGACAGGATGAGGATCGTTTCGCATGATTGAACAAGATGGATTGCACGCAGGTTCTCCG
GCCGCTTGGGTGGAGAGGCTATTCGGCTATGACTGGGCACAACAGACAATCGGCTGCTCTGATGCCGCCG
TGTTCCGGCTGTCAGCGCAGGGGCGCCCGGTTCTTTTTGTCAAGACCGACCTGTCCGGTGCCCTGAATGA
ACTGCAAGACGAGGCAGCGCGGCTATCGTGGCTGGCCACGACGGGCGTTCCTTGCGCAGCTGTGCTCGAC
GTTGTCACTGAAGCGGGAAGGGACTGGCTGCTATTGGGCGAAGTGCCGGGGCAGGATCTCCTGTCATCTC
ACCTTGCTCCTGCCGAGAAAGTATCCATCATGGCTGATGCAATGCGGCGGCTGCATACGCTTGATCCGGC
TACCTGCCCATTCGACCACCAAGCGAAACATCGCATCGAGCGAGCACGTACTCGGATGGAAGCCGGTCTT
GTCGATCAGGATGATCTGGACGAAGAGCATCAGGGGCTCGCGCCAGCCGAACTGTTCGCCAGGCTCAAGG
CGAGCATGCCCGACGGCGAGGATCTCGTCGTGACCCATGGCGATGCCTGCTTGCCGAATATCATGGTGGA
AAATGGCCGCTTTTCTGGATTCATCGACTGTGGCCGGCTGGGTGTGGCGGACCGCTATCAGGACATAGCG
TTGGCTACCCGTGATATTGCTGAAGAGCTTGGCGGCGAATGGGCTGACCGCTTCCTCGTGCTTTACGGTA
TCGCCGCTCCCGATTCGCAGCGCATCGCCTTCTATCGCCTTCTTGACGAGTTCTTCTGAGCGGGACTCTG
GGGTTCGAAATGACCGACCAAGCGACGCCCAACCTGCCATCACGAGATTTCGATTCCACCGCCGCCTTCT
ATGAAAGGTTGGGCTTCGGAATCGTTTTCCGGGACGCCGGCTGGATGATCCTCCAGCGCGGGGATCTCAT
GCTGGAGTTCTTCGCCCACCCTAGGGGGAGGCTAACTGAAACACGGAAGGAGACAATACCGGAAGGAACC
CGCGCTATGACGGCAATAAAAAGACAGAATAAAACGCACGGTGTTGGGTCGTTTGTTCATAAACGCGGGG
TTCGGTCCCAGGGCTGGCACTCTGTCGATACCCCACCGAGACCCCATTGGGGCCAATACGCCCGCGTTTC
TTCCTTTTCCCCACCCCACCCCCCAAGTTCGGGTGAAGGCCCAGGGCTCGCAGCCAACGTCGGGGCGGCA
GGCCCTGCCATAGCCTCAGGTTACTCATATATACTTTAGATTGATTTAAAACTTCATTTTTAATTTAAAA
GGATCTAGGTGAAGATCCTTTTTGATAATCTCATGACCAAAATCCCTTAACGTGAGTTTTCGTTCCACTG
AGCGTCAGACCCCGTAGAAAAGATCAAAGGATCTTCTTGAGATCCTTTTTTTCTGCGCGTAATCTGCTGC
TTGCAAACAAAAAAACCACCGCTACCAGCGGTGGTTTGTTTGCCGGATCAAGAGCTACCAACTCTTTTTC
CGAAGGTAACTGGCTTCAGCAGAGCGCAGATACCAAATACTGTTCTTCTAGTGTAGCCGTAGTTAGGCCA
CCACTTCAAGAACTCTGTAGCACCGCCTACATACCTCGCTCTGCTAATCCTGTTACCAGTGGCTGCTGCC
AGTGGCGATAAGTCGTGTCTTACCGGGTTGGACTCAAGACGATAGTTACCGGATAAGGCGCAGCGGTCGG
GCTGAACGGGGGGTTCGTGCACACAGCCCAGCTTGGAGCGAACGACCTACACCGAACTGAGATACCTACA
GCGTGAGCTATGAGAAAGCGCCACGCTTCCCGAAGGGAGAAAGGCGGACAGGTATCCGGTAAGCGGCAGG
GTCGGAACAGGAGAGCGCACGAGGGAGCTTCCAGGGGGAAACGCCTGGTATCTTTATAGTCCTGTCGGGT
TTCGCCACCTCTGACTTGAGCGTCGATTTTTGTGATGCTCGTCAGGGGGGCGGAGCCTATGGAAAAACGC
CAGCAACGCGGCCTTTTTACGGTTCCTGGCCTTTTGCTGGCCTTTTGCTCACATGTTCTTTCCTGCGTTA
TCCCCTGATTCTGTGGATAACCGTATTACCGCCATGCAT
